>Addgene plasmid #82753 | pDONR223_ZNF597_p.V21L | addgene full sequence | sequence record 161797 | Addgene NGS result
CTTTCCTGCGTTATCCCCTGATTCTGTGGATAACCGTATTACCGCCTTTGAGTGAGCTGATACCGCTCGC
CGCAGCCGAACGACCGAGCGCAGCGAGTCAGTGAGCGAGGAAGCGGAAGAGCGCCCAATACGCAAACCGC
CTCTCCCCGCGCGTTGGCCGATTCATTAATGCAGCTGGCACGACAGGTTTCCCGACTGGAAAGCGGGCAG
TGAGCGCAACGCAATTAATACGCGTACCGCTAGCCAGGAAGAGTTTGTAGAAACGCAAAAAGGCCATCCG
TCAGGATGGCCTTCTGCTTAGTTTGATGCCTGGCAGTTTATGGCGGGCGTCCTGCCCGCCACCCTCCGGG
CCGTTGCTTCACAACGTTCAAATCCGCTCCCGGCGGATTTGTCCTACTCAGGAGAGCGTTCACCGACAAA
CAACAGATAAAACGAAAGGCCCAGTCTTCCGACTGAGCCTTTCGTTTTATTTGATGCCTGGCAGTTCCCT
ACTCTCGCGTTAACGCTAGCATGGATGTTTTCCCAGTCACGACGTTGTAAAACGACGGCCAGTCTTAAGC
TCGGGCCCCAAATAATGATTTTATTTTGACTGATAGTGACCTGTTCGTTGCAACAAATTGATGAGCAATG
CTTTTTTATAATGCCAACTTTGTACAAAAAAGTTGGCATGGCGTCCATGCCCCCGACGCCCGAGGCCCAG
GGACCAATACTGTTTGAGGATCTGGCTCTGTATTTTTCTCAAGAGGAGTGCGTGACTCTGCACCCTGCCC
AGAGGTCCCTCAGCAAAGATGGTACAAAAGAGTCTTTGGAGGATGCGGCTTTGATGGGAGAGGAAGGCAA
GCCTGAGATTAATCAGCAGTTAAGCCTAGAGTCTATGGAACTTGACGAGCTTGCCTTAGAAAAGTACCCC
ATTGCTGCACCCCTTGTCCCTTACCCAGAAAAATCCTCTGAGGATGGAGTTGGAAACCCTGAAGCGAAAA
TATTAAGTGGAACTCCCACTTACAAGAGAAGGGTCATCAGCCTTTTAGTTACCATTGAAAACCACACCCC
ATTAGTAGAACTCTCTGAATATTTAGGAACCAACACACTTTCTGAAATTCTTGATTCTCCCTGGGAAGGA
GCCAAAAATGTGTACAAATGTCCTGAGTGTGACCAAAACTTCAGCGATCATTCATACCTAGTTTTGCATC
AGAAAATTCATTCAGGAGAGAAAAAACATAAATGTGGTGACTGTGGAAAGATCTTCAATCATAGAGCCAA
CCTGAGGACACACAGGAGAATCCATACTGGTGAGAAACCTTATAAGTGTGCCAAGTGCAGTGCCAGCTTT
CGCCAGCACTCTCATCTATCCCGACACATGAATAGCCACGTAAAGGAGAAGCCCTATACATGTAGCATAT
GTGGTAGAGGTTTTATGTGGCTCCCAGGATTGGCACAGCATCAGAAAAGCCACAGTGCTGAAAACACCTA
CGAATCTACTAACTGTGATAAACATTTTAATGAGAAACCAAATCTTGCTTTGCCTGAGGAAACATTCGTA
TCAGGCCCCCAGTACCAGCACACTAAGTGCATGAAGAGCTTCAGGCAGTCCTTATATCCTGCCCTTTCCG
AGAAGAGCCACGACGAGGACTCTGAACGCTGCAGCGATGATGGGGACAATTTCTTCTCATTCTCAAAATT
CAAGCCCTTACAGTGTCCTGACTGTGACATGACCTTTCCTTGTTTCTCTGAGCTTATTTCCCATCAGAAC
ATTCATACAGAGGAAAGGCCCCATAAGTGCAAAACATGCGAGGAAAGTTTTGCTTTGGACTCAGAACTTG
CATGCCACCAGAAGAGCCACATGCTAGCGGAACCTTTTAAATGTACCGTGTGTGGGAAAACTTTCAAGTC
GAATTTGCATCTCATTACTCATAAGCGAACTCACATAAAAAACACCACGTGATTGCCAACTTTCTTGTAC
AAAGTTGGCATTATAAGAAAGCATTGCTTATCAATTTGTTGCAACGAACAGGTCACTATCAGTCAAAATA
AAATCATTATTTGCCATCCAGCTGATATCCCCTATAGTGAGTCGTATTACATGGTCATAGCTGTTTCCTG
GCAGCTCTGGCCCGTGTCTCAAAATCTCTGATGTTACATTGCACAAGATAAAAATATATCATCATGCCTC
CTCTAGACCAGCCAGGACAGAAATGCCTCGACTTCGCTGCTACCCAAGGTTGCCGGGTGACGCACACCGT
GGAAACGGATGAAGGCACGAACCCAGTGGACATAAGCCTGTTCGGTTCGTAAGCTGTAATGCAAGTAGCG
TATGCGCTCACGCAACTGGTCCAGAACCTTGACCGAACGCAGCGGTGGTAACGGCGCAGTGGCGGTTTTC
ATGGCTTGTTATGACTGTTTTTTTGGGGTACAGTCTATGCCTCGGGCATCCAAGCAGCAAGCGCGTTACG
CCGTGGGTCGATGTTTGATGTTATGGAGCAGCAACGATGTTACGCAGCAGGGCAGTCGCCCTAAAACAAA
GTTAAACATTATGAGGGAAGCGGTGATCGCCGAAGTATCGACTCAACTATCAGAGGTAGTTGGCGTCATC
GAGCGCCATCTCGAACCGACGTTGCTGGCCGTACATTTGTACGGCTCCGCAGTGGATGGCGGCCTGAAGC
CACACAGTGATATTGATTTGCTGGTTACGGTGACCGTAAGGCTTGATGAAACAACGCGGCGAGCTTTGAT
CAACGACCTTTTGGAAACTTCGGCTTCCCCTGGAGAGAGCGAGATTCTCCGCGCTGTAGAAGTCACCATT
GTTGTGCACGACGACATCATTCCGTGGCGTTATCCAGCTAAGCGCGAACTGCAATTTGGAGAATGGCAGC
GCAATGACATTCTTGCAGGTATCTTCGAGCCAGCCACGATCGACATTGATCTGGCTATCTTGCTGACAAA
AGCAAGAGAACATAGCGTTGCCTTGGTAGGTCCAGCGGCGGAGGAACTCTTTGATCCGGTTCCTGAACAG
GATCTATTTGAGGCGCTAAATGAAACCTTAACGCTATGGAACTCGCCGCCCGACTGGGCTGGCGATGAGC
GAAATGTAGTGCTTACGTTGTCCCGCATTTGGTACAGCGCAGTAACCGGCAAAATCGCGCCGAAGGATGT
CGCTGCCGACTGGGCAATGGAGCGCCTGCCGGCCCAGTATCAGCCCGTCATACTTGAAGCTAGACAGGCT
TATCTTGGACAAGAAGAAGATCGCTTGGCCTCGCGCGCAGATCAGTTGGAAGAATTTGTCCACTACGTGA
AAGGCGAGATCACCAAGGTAGTCGGCAAATAACCCTCGAGCCACCCATGACCAAAATCCCTTAACGTGAG
TTACGCGTCGTTCCACTGAGCGTCAGACCCCGTAGAAAAGATCAAAGGATCTTCTTGAGATCCTTTTTTT
CTGCGCGTAATCTGCTGCTTGCAAACAAAAAAACCACCGCTACCAGCGGTGGTTTGTTTGCCGGATCAAG
AGCTACCAACTCTTTTTCCGAAGGTAACTGGCTTCAGCAGAGCGCAGATACCAAATACTGTTCTTCTAGT
GTAGCCGTAGTTAGGCCACCACTTCAAGAACTCTGTAGCACCGCCTACATACCTCGCTCTGCTAATCCTG
TTACCAGTGGCTGCTGCCAGTGGCGATAAGTCGTGTCTTACCGGGTTGGACTCAAGACGATAGTTACCGG
ATAAGGCGCAGCGGTCGGGCTGAACGGGGGGTTCGTGCACACAGCCCAGCTTGGAGCGAACGACCTACAC
CGAACTGAGATACCTACAGCGTGAGCTATGAGAAAGCGCCACGCTTCCCGAAGGGAGAAAGGCGGACAGG
TATCCGGTAAGCGGCAGGGTCGGAACAGGAGAGCGCACGAGGGAGCTTCCAGGGGGAAACGCCTGGTATC
TTTATAGTCCTGTCGGGTTTCGCCACCTCTGACTTGAGCGTCGATTTTTGTGATGCTCGTCAGGGGGGCG
GAGCCTATGGAAAAACGCCAGCAACGCGGCCTTTTTACGGTTCCTGGCCTTTTGCTGGCCTTTTGCTCAC
ATGTT
Features (pLannotate 1.2.2; 12 found; start..end, strand, type, name):
    121..213     +  CDS            lacI (fragment): lac repressor; lacI; The lac repressor binds to the lac operator to inhibit transcription in E. coli. This inhibition can be relieved by adding lactose or isopropyl-β-D-thiogalactopyranoside (IPTG).
    268..295     -  terminator     rrnB T2 terminator: transcription terminator T2 from the E. coli rrnB gene
    427..470     +  terminator     rrnB T1 terminator: Escherichia coli rrnB; transcription terminator T1 from the E. coli rrnB gene
    517..553     -  CDS            lacZα (fragment): LacZα fragment of β-galactosidase; lacZ fragment
    570..665     +  protein_bind   attL3: mutant version of attL; recombination site for the Gateway® LR reaction LR Clonase™
    668..1774    +  CDS            ZNF597 (fragment): ZN597_HUMAN - Experimental evidence at protein level: Swiss-Prot protein existence level 1. May be involved in transcriptional regulation. From Homo sapiens (Human).
   1947..2042    -  protein_bind   attL3: mutant version of attL; recombination site for the Gateway® LR reaction LR Clonase™
   2061..2079    -  promoter       T7 promoter: promoter for bacteriophage T7 RNA polymerase
   2269..2292    +  promoter       Pc promoter (fragment): intI1 (promoter lies within the coding sequence); class 1 integron promoter
   2468..2524    +  CDS            GmR (fragment): gentamycin acetyltransferase; aacC1; confers resistance to gentamycin
   2531..3322    +  CDS            SmR: aminoglycoside adenylyltransferase (Murphy, 1985); aadA; confers resistance to spectinomycin and streptomycin
   3415..4003    +  rep_origin     ori: high-copy-number ColE1/pMB1/pBR322/pUC origin of replication
