[The description below was written by a language model from this plasmid's Addgene catalogue record and pLannotate feature annotations shown in this document.]
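Description:
pDONR223_ZNF597_p.V21L is a Gateway entry clone built on the Invitrogen pDONR223 backbone, carrying the human zinc finger protein gene ZNF597 (reference transcript NM_152457) with a V21L amino-acid substitution. It is a 4,065 nt bacterial plasmid maintained at high copy through a ColE1/pUC-type origin and selected with spectinomycin, conferred by the aadA aminoglycoside adenylyltransferase (SmR) gene. The annotation places fragments of a class 1 integron Pc promoter and of a gentamicin resistance gene just upstream of this marker. Other small backbone remnants are also annotated, including lacI and lacZα fragments and the rrnB T1 and T2 terminators upstream of the cloning region, which help insulate the insert from read-through transcription.

The ZNF597 open reading frame sits between two attL recombination sites (both labelled attL3 by the automated annotation), which allow the insert to be moved by an LR Clonase reaction into any compatible Gateway destination vector. The automated call for the coding sequence is marked as a fragment and ends some distance before the downstream attL site, so it may not cover the whole insert. There is no promoter driving the insert in this plasmid, so it serves as a shuttle and archive form rather than an expression construct; the only nearby promoter is a T7 promoter just outside the downstream attL site. The clone is in "closed" configuration, with a stop codon immediately after the insert, so destination vectors will yield the native C-terminus and cannot add C-terminal fusion tags. It belongs to the Target Accelerator Plasmid Collection, associated with high-throughput phenotyping of somatic mutations found in lung cancer, where such variant alleles are compared functionally after transfer into expression vectors.
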