Addgene plasmid #82753: pDONR223_ZNF597_p.V21L
Purpose: Gateway Donor vector containing ZNF597, part of the Target Accelerator Plasmid Collection.
Depositing lab: Jesse Boehm & Matthew Meyerson & David Root. Depositing organization: Broad Institute. Publication: High-throughput Phenotyping of Lung Cancer Somatic Mutations. Berger AH, Brooks AN, Wu X, Shrestha Y, Chouinard C, Piccioni F, Bagul M, Kamburov A, Imielinski M, Hogstrom L, Zhu C, Yang X, Pantel S, Sakai R, Watson J, Kaplan N, Campbell JD, Singh S, Root DE, Narayan R, Natoli T, Lahr DL, Tirosh I, Tamayo P, Getz G, Wong B, Doench J, Subramanian A, Golub TR, Meyerson M, Boehm JS. Cancer Cell. 2016 Aug 8;30(2):214-28. doi: 10.1016/j.ccell.2016.06.022. Epub 2016 Jul 28. PubMed 27478040.
Backbone
  Vector backbone: pDONR223
  Backbone manufacturer: Invitrogen
  Vector type: Gateway Entry vector
Growth in bacteria
  Bacterial resistance: Spectinomycin, 50 μg/mL
  Growth temperature: 37°C
  Growth strain: DH5alpha
  Copy number: High Copy
Gene/Insert
  Gene/Insert name: ZNF597 (alt name: NM_152457)
  Species: H. sapiens (human)
  Mutation: V21L
  Entrez Gene: ZNF597 (a.k.a. HIT-4)
  Promoter: None
  Cloning method: Gateway Cloning
  Sequencing primers: 5′ M13pUC-fwd; 3′ M13-Rev
Terms and licenses: Academic/Nonprofit Terms; Industry Terms: Not Available to Industry
Depositor comments: CLOSED (stop codon immediately follows insert)
How to cite: pDONR223_ZNF597_p.V21L was a gift from Jesse Boehm & Matthew Meyerson & David Root (Addgene plasmid # 82753 ; http://n2t.net/addgene:82753 ; RRID:Addgene_82753)
