>Addgene plasmid #82753 | pDONR223_ZNF597_p.V21L | depositor partial sequence | sequence record 157479 | Insert sequence
ATGGCGTCCATGCCCCCGACGCCCGAGGCCCAGGGACCAATACTGTTTGAGGATCTGGCTCTGTATTTTT
CTCAAGAGGAGTGCGTGACTCTGCACCCTGCCCAGAGGTCCCTCAGCAAAGATGGTACAAAAGAGTCTTT
GGAGGATGCGGCTTTGATGGGAGAGGAAGGCAAGCCTGAGATTAATCAGCAGTTAAGCCTAGAGTCTATG
GAACTTGACGAGCTTGCCTTAGAAAAGTACCCCATTGCTGCACCCCTTGTCCCTTACCCAGAAAAATCCT
CTGAGGATGGAGTTGGAAACCCTGAAGCGAAAATATTAAGTGGAACTCCCACTTACAAGAGAAGGGTCAT
CAGCCTTTTAGTTACCATTGAAAACCACACCCCATTAGTAGAACTCTCTGAATATTTAGGAACCAACACA
CTTTCTGAAATTCTTGATTCTCCCTGGGAAGGAGCCAAAAATGTGTACAAATGTCCTGAGTGTGACCAAA
ACTTCAGCGATCATTCATACCTAGTTTTGCATCAGAAAATTCATTCAGGAGAGAAAAAACATAAATGTGG
TGACTGTGGAAAGATCTTCAATCATAGAGCCAACCTGAGGACACACAGGAGAATCCATACTGGTGAGAAA
CCTTATAAGTGTGCCAAGTGCAGTGCCAGCTTTCGCCAGCACTCTCATCTATCCCGACACATGAATAGCC
ACGTAAAGGAGAAGCCCTATACATGTAGCATATGTGGTAGAGGTTTTATGTGGCTCCCAGGATTGGCACA
GCATCAGAAAAGCCACAGTGCTGAAAACACCTACGAATCTACTAACTGTGATAAACATTTTAATGAGAAA
CCAAATCTTGCTTTGCCTGAGGAAACATTCGTATCAGGCCCCCAGTACCAGCACACTAAGTGCATGAAGA
GCTTCAGGCAGTCCTTATATCCTGCCCTTTCCGAGAAGAGCCACGACGAGGACTCTGAACGCTGCAGCGA
TGATGGGGACAATTTCTTCTCATTCTCAAAATTCAAGCCCTTACAGTGTCCTGACTGTGACATGACCTTT
CCTTGTTTCTCTGAGCTTATTTCCCATCAGAACATTCATACAGAGGAAAGGCCCCATAAGTGCAAAACAT
GCGAGGAAAGTTTTGCTTTGGACTCAGAACTTGCATGCCACCAGAAGAGCCACATGCTAGCGGAACCTTT
TAAATGTACCGTGTGTGGGAAAACTTTCAAGTCGAATTTGCATCTCATTACTCATAAGCGAACTCACATA
AAAAACACCACGTAA
